>Addgene plasmid #53739 | pcDNA3/Flag-METTL3 | addgene partial sequence | sequence record 89598 | BGH-rev 5'-TAGAAGGCACAGTCGAGG-3'
TATAGAATAGGGCCCTCTAGACTA
[681 nt withheld, positions 25-705]
AAGCTCCTGGCTTGGCGTGTGGTCTTTGCTGCCAGGGGCCTCAGAATCCATGCAAGCATCAATTTCATAG
TGAACATACTTGCAGGTATCCATGTGGAAACATGTATTAAGGAAAGAGCAGTCACCTAAAGACTCATCAG
TGTGTTTATTGATAATTCGTCTGAAGTGCAGCTTGCGACAGGGTCGATCAGCATCACTGGCTTTCATGCA
CTCCTCCTTGGTTCCATAGTCACAGAATTCTTGCACTTGGGCCCGACCTCGAAAAGCGA
