>Addgene plasmid #53739 | pcDNA3/Flag-METTL3 | addgene partial sequence | sequence record 89600 | CMV-F 5'-CGCAAATGGGCGGTAGGCGTG-3'
AGCAGAGCTCTCTGGCTAACTAGAGAACCCACTGCTTACTGGCTTATCGAAATTAATACGACTCACTATA
GGGAGACCCAAGCTTATGGATTACAAGGATGACGATGACAAGTCGGACACGTGGAGCTCTATCCAGGCCC
ACAAGAAGCAGCTGGACTCTCTGCGGGAGAGGCTGCAGCGGAGGCGGAAGCAGGACTCGGGGCACTTGGA
TCTACGGAATCCAGAGGCAGCATTGTCTCCAACCTTCCGTAGTGACAGCCCAGTGCCTACTGCACCCACC
TCTGGTGGCCCTAAGCCCAGCACAGCTTCAGCAGTTCCTGAATTAGCTACAGATCCTGAGTTAGAGAAGA
AGTTGCTACACCACCTCTCTGATCTGGCCTTAACATTGCCCACTGATGCTGTGTCCATCTGTCTTGCCAT
CTCCACGCCAGATGCTCCTGCCACTCAAGATGGGGTAGAAAGCCTCCTGCAGAAGTTTGCAGCTCAGGAG
TTGATTGAGGTAAAGCGAGGTCTCCTACAAGATGATGCACATCCTACTCTTGTAACCTATGCTGACCATT
CCAAGCTCTCTGCCATGATGGGTGCTGTGGCAGAAAAGAAGGGCCCTGGGGAGGTAGCAGGGACTGTCAC
AGGGCAGAAGCGGCGTGCAGAACAGGACTCGACTACAGTAGCTGCCTTTGCCAGTTCGTTAGTCTCTGGT
CTGAACTCTTCAGCATCGGAACCAGCAAAGGAGCCAGCCAAGAAATCAAGGAAACATGCTGCCTCAGATG
TTGATCTGGAGATAGAGAGCCTTCTGAACCAACAGTCCACTAAGGAACAACAGAGCAAGAAGGTCAGTCA
GGAGATCCTAGAGCTATTAAATACTACAACAGCCAAGGAACAATCCATTGTTGAAAAATTTCGCTCTCGA
GGTCGGGCCCAAGTGCAAGAATTCTGTGACTATGGAACCAAGGAGGAGTGCATGAAAGCCAGTGATGCTG
ATCGACCCTGTCGCAAGCTGCACTTCAGACGAATTATCAATAAACACACTGATGAGTCTTTAGGTGACTG
CTCTTTCCTTAATACATGTTTCCACATGGATACCTGCAAGTATGTTCACTATGAAATTGATGCTTGCATG
GATTCTGAGGCCCCTGGCAGCAAAGACCACACGCCAAGCCAGGAACTTGGTC
