[The description below was written by a language model from this plasmid's Addgene catalogue record.]
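Description:
pcDNA3/Flag-METTL3 is a mammalian expression plasmid built on the Invitrogen pcDNA3 backbone and intended for producing human METTL3 (methyltransferase-like 3, also known as MT-A70) in human cells. It is propagated in E. coli under ampicillin selection; the record lists copy number as unknown. The total size is given as about 7.1 kb, of which roughly 1.7 kb is the METTL3 coding sequence, derived from a commercially obtained cDNA and corresponding to the human reference transcript. The insert was placed between the HindIII and XbaI sites of the polylinker, both of which remain intact, so the cassette can be excised or transferred.

The open reading frame carries an N-terminal FLAG epitope, allowing the protein to be detected by immunoblotting or immunofluorescence and recovered by anti-FLAG affinity purification or co-immunoprecipitation. The record names T7 as the promoter. In pcDNA3 the T7 promoter lies just upstream of the cloning site and serves for in vitro transcription and as a sequencing primer site, whereas expression in mammalian cells from this backbone is normally driven by the CMV immediate-early promoter. That element, like the backbone's usual polyadenylation signal and neomycin resistance cassette, is not explicitly listed here, and no feature table was provided to confirm them.

METTL3 is the catalytic component of the N6-adenosine RNA methyltransferase complex, and the associated work concerns the METTL3–METTL14 complex in nuclear RNA m6A methylation. The construct therefore suits overexpression, interaction studies and purification of tagged METTL3 for studies of m6A deposition.
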