Addgene plasmid #53739: pcDNA3/Flag-METTL3
Purpose: For expression of METTL3 (methyltransferase-like 3) in human cells
Depositing lab: Chuan He. Depositing organization: University of Chicago. Publication: A METTL3-METTL14 complex mediates mammalian nuclear RNA N6-adenosine methylation. Liu J, Yue Y, Han D, Wang X, Fu Y, Zhang L, Jia G, Yu M, Lu Z, Deng X, Dai Q, Chen W, He C. Nat Chem Biol. 2014 Feb;10(2):93-5. doi: 10.1038/nchembio.1432. Epub 2013 Dec 6. PubMed 24316715.
Backbone
  Vector backbone: pcDNA3
  Backbone manufacturer: Invitrogen
  Backbone size w/o insert (bp): 5446
  Total vector size (bp): 7125
  Vector type: Mammalian Expression
Growth in bacteria
  Bacterial resistance: Ampicillin, 100 μg/mL
  Growth temperature: 37°C
  Growth strain: DH5alpha
  Copy number: Unknown
Gene/Insert
  Gene/Insert name: Methyltransferase-like 3 (alt names: METTL3; MTA-70)
  Species: H. sapiens (human)
  Insert size (bp): 1743
  GenBank ID: NM_019852.3
  Entrez Gene: METTL3 (a.k.a. IME4, M6A, MT-A70, Spo8, hMETTL3)
  Promoter: T7
  Tag / fusion protein: FLAG tag (N terminal on insert)
  Cloning method: Restriction Enzyme; 5′ cloning site Hind III (not destroyed); 3′ cloning site XbaI (not destroyed)
  Sequencing primers: 5′ 5' TAATACGACTCACTATAGGG 3'; 3′ 5' ATTTAGGTGACACTATAG 3'
Resource information
  A portion of this plasmid was derived from a plasmid made by: cDNA was obtained from Open Biosystems
Terms and licenses: Academic/Nonprofit Terms; Industry Terms: Not Available to Industry
How to cite: pcDNA3/Flag-METTL3 was a gift from Chuan He (Addgene plasmid # 53739 ; http://n2t.net/addgene:53739 ; RRID:Addgene_53739)
