LOCUS       Exported 7052 bp ds-DNA circular SYN 12-MAY-2021
DEFINITION  For expression of METTL3 (methyltransferase-like 3) in human cells.
ACCESSION   .
VERSION     .
KEYWORDS    pcDNA3/Flag-METTL3
SOURCE      synthetic DNA construct
  ORGANISM  synthetic DNA construct
REFERENCE   1 (bases 1 to 7052)
  AUTHORS   Liu J, Yue Y, Han D, Wang X, Fu Y, Zhang L, Jia G, Yu M, Lu Z, Deng
            X, Dai Q, Chen W, He C
  TITLE     A METTL3-METTL14 complex mediates mammalian nuclear RNA N6-adenosine
            methylation.
  JOURNAL   Nat Chem Biol. 2014 Feb;10(2):93-5. doi: 10.1038/nchembio.1432. Epub
            2013 Dec 6.
  PUBMED    24316715
REFERENCE   2 (bases 1 to 7052)
  AUTHORS   .
  TITLE     Direct Submission
  JOURNAL   Exported May 12, 2021 from SnapGene Server 1.1.58
            http://www.snapgene.com
FEATURES             Location/Qualifiers
     source          1..7052
                     /organism="synthetic DNA construct"
                     /mol_type="other DNA"
     primer_bind     complement(32..51)
                     /label=pRS-marker
                     /note="pRS vectors, use to sequence yeast selectable
                     marker"
     enhancer        223..602
                     /label=CMV enhancer
                     /note="human cytomegalovirus immediate early enhancer"
     promoter        603..806
                     /label=CMV promoter
                     /note="human cytomegalovirus (CMV) immediate early
                     promoter"
     primer_bind     757..777
                     /label=CMV-F
                     /note="Human CMV immediate early promoter, forward primer"
     primer_bind     851..870
                     /label=T7
                     /note="T7 promoter, forward primer"
     promoter        851..869
                     /label=T7 promoter
                     /note="promoter for bacteriophage T7 RNA polymerase"
     CDS             886..909
                     /codon_start=1
                     /product="FLAG(R) epitope tag, followed by an enterokinase
                     cleavage site"
                     /label=FLAG
                     /translation="DYKDDDDK"
     promoter        complement(2665..2683)
                     /label=SP6 promoter
                     /note="promoter for bacteriophage SP6 RNA polymerase"
     primer_bind     complement(2666..2683)
                     /label=SP6
                     /note="SP6 promoter, forward primer"
     primer_bind     complement(2703..2720)
                     /label=BGH-rev
                     /note="Bovine growth hormone terminator, reverse primer.
                     Also called BGH reverse"
     polyA_signal    2709..2933
                     /label=bGH poly(A) signal
                     /note="bovine growth hormone polyadenylation signal"
     rep_origin      2979..3407
                     /direction=RIGHT
                     /label=f1 ori
                     /note="f1 bacteriophage origin of replication; arrow
                     indicates direction of (+) strand synthesis"
     primer_bind     complement(3066..3085)
                     /label=F1ori-R
                     /note="F1 origin, reverse primer"
     primer_bind     3276..3297
                     /label=F1ori-F
                     /note="F1 origin, forward primer"
     primer_bind     complement(3416..3436)
                     /label=pBABE 3'
                     /note="SV40 enhancer, reverse primer for pBABE vectors"
     promoter        3460..3670
                     /label=SV40 promoter
                     /note="SV40 early promoter"
     promoter        3482..3678
                     /label=SV40 promoter
                     /note="SV40 early promoter"
     rep_origin      3529..3664
                     /label=SV40 ori
                     /note="SV40 origin of replication"
     primer_bind     3591..3610
                     /label=SV40pro-F
                     /note="SV40 promoter/origin, forward primer"
     CDS             3745..4539
                     /codon_start=1
                     /gene="aph(3')-II (or nptII)"
                     /product="aminoglycoside phosphotransferase from Tn5"
                     /label=NeoR/KanR
                     /note="confers resistance to neomycin, kanamycin, and G418
                     (Geneticin(R))"
                     /translation="MIEQDGLHAGSPAAWVERLFGYDWAQQTIGCSDAAVFRLSAQGRP
                     VLFVKTDLSGALNELQDEAARLSWLATTGVPCAAVLDVVTEAGRDWLLLGEVPGQDLLS
                     SHLAPAEKVSIMADAMRRLHTLDPATCPFDHQAKHRIERARTRMEAGLVDQDDLDEEHQ
                     GLAPAELFARLKARMPDGEDLVVTHGDACLPNIMVENGRFSGFIDCGRLGVADRYQDIA
                     LATRDIAEELGGEWADRFLVLYGIAAPDSQRIAFYRLLDEFF"
     primer_bind     complement(3799..3818)
                     /label=Neo-R
                     /note="Neomycin resistance gene, reverse primer"
     primer_bind     4409..4428
                     /label=Neo-F
                     /note="Neomycin resistance gene, forward primer"
     polyA_signal    4713..4834
                     /label=SV40 poly(A) signal
                     /note="SV40 polyadenylation signal"
     primer_bind     complement(4750..4769)
                     /label=SV40pA-R
                     /note="SV40 polyA, reverse primer"
     primer_bind     4804..4823
                     /label=EBV-rev
                     /note="SV40 polyA terminator, reverse primer"
     primer_bind     complement(4883..4899)
                     /label=M13 rev
                     /note="common sequencing primer, one of multiple similar
                     variants"
     primer_bind     complement(4883..4899)
                     /label=M13 Reverse
                     /note="In lacZ gene. Also called M13-rev"
     primer_bind     complement(4896..4918)
                     /label=M13/pUC Reverse
                     /note="In lacZ gene"
     protein_bind    4907..4923
                     /label=lac operator
                     /bound_moiety="lac repressor encoded by lacI"
                     /note="The lac repressor binds to the lac operator to
                     inhibit transcription in E. coli. This inhibition can be
                     relieved by adding lactose or
                     isopropyl-beta-D-thiogalactopyranoside (IPTG)."
     promoter        complement(4931..4961)
                     /label=lac promoter
                     /note="promoter for the E. coli lac operon"
     protein_bind    4976..4997
                     /label=CAP binding site
                     /bound_moiety="E. coli catabolite activator protein"
                     /note="CAP binding activates transcription in the presence
                     of cAMP."
     primer_bind     complement(5114..5131)
                     /label=L4440
                     /note="L4440 vector, forward primer"
     rep_origin      complement(5285..5873)
                     /direction=LEFT
                     /label=ori
                     /note="high-copy-number ColE1/pMB1/pBR322/pUC origin of
                     replication"
     primer_bind     complement(5365..5384)
                     /label=pBR322ori-F
                     /note="pBR322 origin, forward primer"
     CDS             complement(6044..6904)
                     /codon_start=1
                     /gene="bla"
                     /product="beta-lactamase"
                     /label=AmpR
                     /note="confers resistance to ampicillin, carbenicillin, and
                     related antibiotics"
                     /translation="MSIQHFRVALIPFFAAFCLPVFAHPETLVKVKDAEDQLGARVGYI
                     ELDLNSGKILESFRPEERFPMMSTFKVLLCGAVLSRIDAGQEQLGRRIHYSQNDLVEYS
                     PVTEKHLTDGMTVRELCSAAITMSDNTAANLLLTTIGGPKELTAFLHNMGDHVTRLDRW
                     EPELNEAIPNDERDTTMPVAMATTLRKLLTGELLTLASRQQLIDWMEADKVAGPLLRSA
                     LPAGWFIADKSGAGERGSRGIIAALGPDGKPSRIVVIYTTGSQATMDERNRQIAEIGAS
                     LIKHW"
     primer_bind     6667..6686
                     /label=Amp-R
                     /note="Ampicillin resistance gene, reverse primer"
     promoter        complement(6905..7009)
                     /gene="bla"
                     /label=AmpR promoter
ORIGIN
        1 gatctcccga tcccctatgg tgcactctca gtacaatctg ctctgatgcc gcatagttaa
       61 gccagtatct gctccctgct tgtgtgttgg aggtcgctga gtagtgcgcg agcaaaattt
      121 aagctacaac aaggcaaggc ttgaccgaca attgcatgaa gaatctgctt agggttaggc
      181 gttttgcgct gcttcgcgat gtacgggcca gatatacgcg ttgacattga ttattgacta
      241 gttattaata gtaatcaatt acggggtcat tagttcatag cccatatatg gagttccgcg
      301 ttacataact tacggtaaat ggcccgcctg gctgaccgcc caacgacccc cgcccattga
      361 cgtcaataat gacgtatgtt cccatagtaa cgccaatagg gactttccat tgacgtcaat
      421 gggtggagta tttacggtaa actgcccact tggcagtaca tcaagtgtat catatgccaa
      481 gtacgccccc tattgacgtc aatgacggta aatggcccgc ctggcattat gcccagtaca
      541 tgaccttatg ggactttcct acttggcagt acatctacgt attagtcatc gctattacca
      601 tggtgatgcg gttttggcag tacatcaatg ggcgtggata gcggtttgac tcacggggat
      661 ttccaagtct ccaccccatt gacgtcaatg ggagtttgtt ttggcaccaa aatcaacggg
      721 actttccaaa atgtcgtaac aactccgccc cattgacgca aatgggcggt aggcgtgtac
      781 ggtgggaggt ctatataagc agagctctct ggctaactag agaacccact gcttactggc
      841 ttatcgaaat taatacgact cactataggg agacccaagc ttatggatta caaggatgac
      901 gatgacaagt cggacacgtg gagctctatc caggcccaca agaagcagct ggactctctg
      961 cgggagaggc tgcagcggag gcggaagcag gactcggggc acttggatct acggaatcca
     1021 gaggcagcat tgtctccaac cttccgtagt gacagcccag tgcctactgc acccacctct
     1081 ggtggcccta agcccagcac agcttcagca gttcctgaat tagctacaga tcctgagtta
     1141 gagaagaagt tgctacacca cctctctgat ctggccttaa cattgcccac tgatgctgtg
     1201 tccatctgtc ttgccatctc cacgccagat gctcctgcca ctcaagatgg ggtagaaagc
     1261 ctcctgcaga agtttgcagc tcaggagttg attgaggtaa agcgaggtct cctacaagat
     1321 gatgcacatc ctactcttgt aacctatgct gaccattcca agctctctgc catgatgggt
     1381 gctgtggcag aaaagaaggg ccctggggag gtagcaggga ctgtcacagg gcagaagcgg
     1441 cgtgcagaac aggactcgac tacagtagct gcctttgcca gttcgttagt ctctggtctg
     1501 aactcttcag catcggaacc agcaaaggag ccagccaaga aatcaaggaa acatgctgcc
     1561 tcagatgttg atctggagat agagagcctt ctgaaccaac agtccactaa ggaacaacag
     1621 agcaagaagg tcagtcagga gatcctagag ctattaaata ctacaacagc caaggaacaa
     1681 tccattgttg aaaaatttcg ctctcgaggt cgggcccaag tgcaagaatt ctgtgactat
     1741 ggaaccaagg aggagtgcat gaaagccagt gatgctgatc gaccctgtcg caagctgcac
     1801 ttcagacgaa ttatcaataa acacactgat gagtctttag gtgactgctc tttccttaat
     1861 acatgtttcc acatggatac ctgcaagtat gttcactatg aaattgatgc ttgcatggat
     1921 tctgaggccc ctggcagcaa agaccacacg ccaagccagg agcttnnnnn nnnnnnnnnn
     1981 nnnnnnnnnn nnnnnnnnnn nnnnnnnnnn nnnnnnnnnn nnnnnnnnnn nnnnnnnnnn
     2041 nnnnnnnnnn nnnnnnnnnn nnnnnnnnnn nnnnnnnnnn nnnnnnnnnn nnnnnnnnnn
     2101 nnnnnnnnnn nnnnnnnnnn nnnnnnnnnn nnnnnnnnnn nnnnnnnnnn nnnnnnnnnn
     2161 nnnnnnnnnn nnnnnnnnnn nnnnnnnnnn nnnnnnnnnn nnnnnnnnnn nnnnnnnnnn
     2221 nnnnnnnnnn nnnnnnnnnn nnnnnnnnnn nnnnnnnnnn nnnnnnnnnn nnnnnnnnnn
     2281 nnnnnnnnnn nnnnnnnnnn nnnnnnnnnn nnnnnnnnnn nnnnnnnnnn nnnnnnnnnn
     2341 nnnnnnnnnn nnnnnnnnnn nnnnnnnnnn nnnnnnnnnn nnnnnnnnnn nnnnnnnnnn
     2401 nnnnnnnnnn nnnnnnnnnn nnnnnnnnnn nnnnnnnnnn nnnnnnnnnn nnnnnnnnnn
     2461 nnnnnnnnnn nnnnnnnnnn nnnnnnnnnn nnnnnnnnnn nnnnnnnnnn nnnnnnnnnn
     2521 nnnnnnnnnn nnnnnnnnnn nnnnnnnnnn nnnnnnnnnn nnnnnnnnnn nnnnnnnnnn
     2581 nnnnnnnnnn nnnnnnnnnn nnnnnnnnnn nnnnnnnnnn nnnnnnnnnn nnnnnnnnnn
     2641 nnnnnntagt ctagagggcc ctattctata gtgtcaccta aatgctagag ctcgctgatc
     2701 agcctcgact gtgccttcta gttgccagcc atctgttgtt tgcccctccc ccgtgccttc
     2761 cttgaccctg gaaggtgcca ctcccactgt cctttcctaa taaaatgagg aaattgcatc
     2821 gcattgtctg agtaggtgtc attctattct ggggggtggg gtggggcagg acagcaaggg
     2881 ggaggattgg gaagacaata gcaggcatgc tggggatgcg gtgggctcta tggcttctga
     2941 ggcggaaaga accagctggg gctctagggg gtatccccnn nnnnnnnnnn nnnnnnnnnn
     3001 nnnnnnnnnn nnnnnnnnnn nnnnnnnnnn nnnnnnnnnn nnnnnnnnnn nnnnnnnnnn
     3061 nnnnnnnnnn nnnnnnnnnn nnnnnnnnnn nnnnnnnnnn nncnnnnnnn nnnnnnnnnn
     3121 nnnnnnnnnn nnnnnnnnnn nnnnnnnnnn nnnnnnnnnn nnnnnnnnnn nnnnnnnnnn
     3181 nnnnnnnnnn nnnnannnnn nnnnnnnnnn nnnnnnnnnn nnnnnnnnnn nnnnnnnnnn
     3241 nnnncctttg acgttggagt ccacgttctt taatagtgga ctcttgttcc aaactggaac
     3301 aacactcaac cctatctcgg tctattcttt tgatttataa gggattttgc cgatttcggc
     3361 ctattggtta aaaaatgagc tgatttaaca aaaatttaac gcgaattaat tctgtggaat
     3421 gtgtgtcagt tagggtgtgg aaagtcccca ggctccccag caggcagaag tatgcaaagc
     3481 atgcatctca attagtcagc aaccatagtc ccgcccctaa ctccgcccat cccgccccta
     3541 actccgccca gttccgccca ttctccgccc catggctgac taattttttt tatttatgca
     3601 gaggccgagg ccgcctctgc ctctgagcta ttccagaagt agtgaggagg cttttttgga
     3661 ggcctaggct tttgcaaaaa gctcccggga gcttgtatat ccattttcgg atctgatcaa
     3721 gagacaggat gaggatcgtt tcgcatgatt gaacaagatg gattgcacgc aggttctccg
     3781 gccgcttggg tggagaggct attcggctat gactgggcac aacagacaat cggctgctct
     3841 gatgccgccg tgttccggct gtcagcgcag gggcgcccgg ttctttttgt caagaccgac
     3901 ctgtccggtg ccctgaatga actgcaggac gaggcagcgc ggctatcgtg gctggccacg
     3961 acgggcgttc cttgcgcagc tgtgctcgac gttgtcactg aagcgggaag ggactggctg
     4021 ctattgggcg aagtgccggg gcaggatctc ctgtcatctc accttgctcc tgccgagaaa
     4081 gtatccatca tggctgatgc aatgcggcgg ctgcatacgc ttgatccggc tacctgccca
     4141 ttcgaccacc aagcgaaaca tcgcatcgag cgagcacgta ctcggatgga agccggtctt
     4201 gtcgatcagg atgatctgga cgaagagcat caggggctcg cgccagccga actgttcgcc
     4261 aggctcaagg cgcgcatgcc cgacggcgag gatctcgtcg tgacccatgg cgatgcctgc
     4321 ttgccgaata tcatggtgga aaatggccgc ttttctggat tcatcgactg tggccggctg
     4381 ggtgtggcgg accgctatca ggacatagcg ttggctaccc gtgatattgc tgaagagctt
     4441 ggcggcgaat gggctgaccg cttcctcgtg ctttacggta tcgccgctcc cgattcgcag
     4501 cgcatcgcct tctatcgcct tcttgacgag ttcttctgag cgggactctg gggttcgaaa
     4561 tgaccgacca agcgacgccc aacctgccat cacgagattt cgattccacc gccgccttct
     4621 atgaaaggtt gggcttcgga atcgttttcc gggacgccgg ctggatgatc ctccagcgcg
     4681 gggatctcat gctggagttc ttcgcccacc ccaacttgtt tattgcagct tataatggtt
     4741 acaaataaag caatagcatc acaaatttca caaataaagc atttttttca ctgcattcta
     4801 gttgtggttt gtccaaactc atcaatgtat cttatcatgt ctgtataccg tcgacctcta
     4861 gctagagctt ggcgtaatca tggtcatagc tgtttcctgt gtgaaattgt tatccgctca
     4921 caattccaca caacatacga gccggaagca taaagtgtaa agcctggggt gcctaatgag
     4981 tgagctaact cacattaatt gcgttgcgct cactgcccgc tttccagtcg ggaaacctgt
     5041 cgtgccagct gcattaatga atcggccaac gcgcggggag aggcggtttg cgtattgggc
     5101 gctcttccgc ttcctcgctc actgactcgc tgcgctcggt cgttcggctg cggcgagcgg
     5161 tatcagctca ctcaaaggcg gtaatacggt tatccacaga atcaggggat aacgcaggaa
     5221 agaacatgtg agcaaaaggc cagcaaaagg ccaggaaccg taaaaaggcc gcgttgctgg
     5281 cgtttttcca taggctccgc ccccctgacg agcatcacaa aaatcgacgc tcaagtcaga
     5341 ggtggcgaaa cccgacagga ctataaagat accaggcgtt tccccctgga agctccctcg
     5401 tgcgctctcc tgttccgacc ctgccgctta ccggatacct gtccgccttt ctcccttcgg
     5461 gaagcgtggc gctttctcat agctcacgct gtaggtatct cagttcggtg taggtcgttc
     5521 gctccaagct gggctgtgtg cacgaacccc ccgttcagcc cgaccgctgc gccttatccg
     5581 gtaactatcg tcttgagtcc aacccggtaa gacacgactt atcgccactg gcagcagcca
     5641 ctggtaacag gattagcaga gcgaggtatg taggcggtgc tacagagttc ttgaagtggt
     5701 ggcctaacta cggctacact agaagaacag tatttggtat ctgcgctctg ctgaagccag
     5761 ttaccttcgg aaaaagagtt ggtagctctt gatccggcaa acaaaccacc gctggtagcg
     5821 gtggtttttt tgtttgcaag cagcagatta cgcgcagaaa aaaaggatct caagaagatc
     5881 ctttgatctt ttctacgggg tctgacgctc agtggaacga aaactcacgt taagggattt
     5941 tggtcatgag attatcaaaa aggatcttca cctagatcct tttaaattaa aaatgaagtt
     6001 ttaaatcaat ctaaagtata tatgagtaaa cttggtctga cagttaccaa tgcttaatca
     6061 gtgaggcacc tatctcagcg atctgtctat ttcgttcatc catagttgcc tgactccccg
     6121 tcgtgtagat aactacgata cgggagggct taccatctgg ccccagtgct gcaatgatac
     6181 cgcgagaccc acgctcaccg gctccagatt tatcagcaat aaaccagcca gccggaaggg
     6241 ccgagcgcag aagtggtcct gcaactttat ccgcctccat ccagtctatt aattgttgcc
     6301 gggaagctag agtaagtagt tcgccagtta atagtttgcg caacgttgtt gccattgcta
     6361 caggcatcgt ggtgtcacgc tcgtcgtttg gtatggcttc attcagctcc ggttcccaac
     6421 gatcaaggcg agttacatga tcccccatgt tgtgcaaaaa agcggttagc tccttcggtc
     6481 ctccgatcgt tgtcagaagt aagttggccg cagtgttatc actcatggtt atggcagcac
     6541 tgcataattc tcttactgtc atgccatccg taagatgctt ttctgtgact ggtgagtact
     6601 caaccaagtc attctgagaa tagtgtatgc ggcgaccgag ttgctcttgc ccggcgtcaa
     6661 tacgggataa taccgcgcca catagcagaa ctttaaaagt gctcatcatt ggaaaacgtt
     6721 cttcggggcg aaaactctca aggatcttac cgctgttgag atccagttcg atgtaaccca
     6781 ctcgtgcacc caactgatct tcagcatctt ttactttcac cagcgtttct gggtgagcaa
     6841 aaacaggaag gcaaaatgcc gcaaaaaagg gaataagggc gacacggaaa tgttgaatac
     6901 tcatactctt cctttttcaa tattattgaa gcatttatca gggttattgt ctcatgagcg
     6961 gatacatatt tgaatgtatt tagaaaaata aacaaatagg ggttccgcgc acatttcccc
     7021 gaaaagtgcc acctgacgtc gacggatcgg ga
//
